Addgene plasmid #25109: PP-CyP2
Purpose: Bacterial expression for structure determination; may not be full ORF
Depositing lab: Cheryl Arrowsmith. Depositing organization: University of Toronto.
Backbone
  Vector backbone: pET15-MHL
  Backbone manufacturer: SGC
  Backbone size w/o insert (bp): 7737
  Vector type: Bacterial Expression
Growth in bacteria
  Bacterial resistance: Ampicillin, 100 μg/mL
  Growth temperature: 37°C
  Growth strain: DH5alpha
  Copy number: Low Copy
Gene/Insert
  Gene/Insert name: cgd2_4120:C33348 (alt names: PDB: 2POY; cyclophilin cgd2_4120)
  Species: Cryptosporidium parvum
  Insert size (bp): 504
  GenBank ID: EAZ51416
  Entrez Gene: cgd2_4120
  Tag / fusion protein: His (N terminal on insert)
  Cloning method: Restriction Enzyme
  Sequencing primers: 5′ T7; 3′ T7-term
Terms and licenses: Academic/Nonprofit Terms; Industry Terms: Not Available to Industry
Depositor comments: PDB: 2POY. http://www.thesgc.org/structures/2POY/ .
How to cite: PP-CyP2 was a gift from Cheryl Arrowsmith (Addgene plasmid # 25109 ; http://n2t.net/addgene:25109 ; RRID:Addgene_25109)
