[The description below was written by a language model from this plasmid's Addgene catalogue record.]
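Description:
PP-CyP2 is a bacterial expression plasmid built on the pET15-MHL backbone, a structural genomics vector of about 7.7 kb without insert. It is maintained in E. coli under ampicillin selection and is recorded as low copy, with a standard cloning strain listed for propagation. No feature table accompanies the record, so the origin of replication, promoter and terminator are not explicitly annotated. However, the pET lineage of the backbone and the listed T7 and T7-terminator sequencing primers suggest that the insert sits in a T7 promoter/terminator expression cassette, which would require a host supplying T7 RNA polymerase for protein production.

The insert is a 504 bp fragment of cgd2_4120 from Cryptosporidium parvum, which encodes a cyclophilin. Cyclophilins are peptidyl-prolyl cis-trans isomerases that assist protein folding and are the classical binding targets of cyclosporin. The fragment was introduced by restriction enzyme cloning and carries an N-terminal His tag, allowing the recombinant protein to be purified by immobilised metal affinity chromatography. The record does not say whether a protease cleavage site separates the tag from the protein.

The stated purpose is bacterial expression for structure determination, and the record cautions that the insert may not be the full open reading frame; constructs of this type are often trimmed to a well-behaved, crystallisable domain. The depositor links this construct to a deposited Protein Data Bank structure of the parasite cyclophilin. This makes it useful for producing that protein for crystallography, biochemical assays or ligand-binding studies.
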