>Addgene plasmid #25109 | PP-CyP2 | depositor partial sequence | sequence record 11583 | Author sequence
AACCCAGTTGTATACTTTGATATCTCAATCGGCCAAACTCCAGCCGGTCGTATCACTATGGAGTTGTTTG
CAGATAAAGTACCAATAACAGCCGAAAACTTCAGAGCACTCTGCACTGGAGAAAAGGGAATGGGACAGTC
AGGAAAGCCCCTTTGCTACACTGGATCATTCTTCCATCGTATCATTCCACAATTCATGATCCAAGGTGGT
GATTTTACTCGTGGTGATGGTACTGGTGGTGAGTCAATCTATGGCTCCAAGTTCAGAGATGAAAACTTCG
TCTACACTCATGACGCCCCATTCCTTCTCTCTATGGCTAATGCTGGTCCAAACACTAATGGATCCCAATT
CTTCATTACAACTGTTCCATGCCCATGGTTGGACGGAAAGCATGTTGTATTTGGAAAGGTTTTGGAAGGA
ATGGAAGTAGTAAAGAGCATTGAGAAGTGTGGTTCTCAAAATGGAAAGCCAACCAAGTCTGTATGCATCA
CTGCTTCTGGAGTT
