>Addgene plasmid #25109 | PP-CyP2 | addgene partial sequence | sequence record 31186 | 25109 with T7
CTGAATATTTTGTTTACTTTAAGAAGGAGATATACCATGCATCATCATCATCATCACAGCAGCGGCAGAG
AAAACTTGTATTTCCAGGGCAACCCAGTTGTATACTTTGATATCTCAATCGGCCAAACTCCAGCCGGTCG
TATCACTATGGAGTTGTTTGCAGATAAAGTACCAATAACAGCCGAAAACTTCAGAGCACTCTGCACTGGA
GAAAAGGGAATGGGACAGTCAGGAAAGCCCCTTTGCTACACTGGATCATTCTTCCATCGTATCATTCCAC
AATTCATGATCCAAGGTGGTGATTTTACTCGTGGTGATGGTACTGGTGGTGAGTCAATCTATGGCTCCAA
GTTCAGAGATGAAAACTTCGTCTACACTCATGACGCCCCATTCCTTCTCTCTATGGCTAATGCTGGTCCA
AACACTAATGGATCCCAATTCTTCATTACAACTGTTCCATGCCCATGGTTGGACGGAAAGCATGTTGTAT
TTGGAAAGGTTTTGGAAGGAATGGAAGTAGTAAAGAGCATTGAGAAGTGTGGTTCTCAAAATGGAAAGCC
AACCAAGTCTGTATGCATCACTGCTTCTGGAGTTTGATGACGAAGCTTGCGGCCGCACTCGAGGATCCGG
CTGCTAACAAAGCCCGAAAGGAAGCTGAGTTGGCTGCTGCCACCGCTGAGCAATAACTAGCATAACCCCT
TGGGCCTCTAAACGGGTCTTGAGGGGTTTTTTGCTGAAAGGAGGAACTATATCCGGATATCCCGCAAGAG
GCCCGGCAGTACCGGCATAACCAAGCCTATGCCTACAGCATCCAGGGTGACGGTGCCGAGGATGACGATG
AGCGCATTGTTAGATTTCATACACGGTGCCTGACTGCGTTAGCAATTTAACTGTGATAAACTACCGCATT
AAAGCTTATCG
